Addgene plasmid #92199: pKH3-TRIM28-C65A/C68A
Purpose: Mammalian overexpression vector for TRIM28; catalytically inactive (mutated on C65A and C68A)
Depositing lab: Huda Zoghbi. Publication: TRIM28 regulates the nuclear accumulation and toxicity of both alpha-synuclein and tau. Rousseaux MW, de Haro M, Lasagna-Reeves CA, De Maio A, Park J, Jafar-Nejad P, Al-Ramahi I, Sharma A, See L, Lu N, Vilanova-Velez L, Klisch TJ, Westbrook TF, Troncoso JC, Botas J, Zoghbi HY. Elife. 2016 Oct 25;5. pii: e19809. doi: 10.7554/eLife.19809. PubMed 27779468.
Backbone
  Vector backbone: pKH3
  Backbone manufacturer: Ian Macara; Fanxiu Zhu
  Backbone size w/o insert (bp): 4807
  Total vector size (bp): 7260
  Vector type: Mammalian Expression
Growth in bacteria
  Bacterial resistance: Ampicillin, 100 μg/mL
  Growth temperature: 37°C
  Growth strain: DH5alpha
  Copy number: High Copy
Gene/Insert
  Gene/Insert name: Tif1b
  Species: H. sapiens (human), Synthetic
  Insert size (bp): 2520
  Mutation: Changed Cysteines 65 and 68 to Alanines.
  Entrez Gene: TRIM28 (a.k.a. KAP1, PPP1R157, RNF96, TF1B, TIF1B, TIF1beta)
  Tag / fusion protein: HA (N terminal on insert)
Terms and licenses: Academic/Nonprofit Terms; Industry Terms: Not Available to Industry
How to cite: pKH3-TRIM28-C65A/C68A was a gift from Huda Zoghbi (Addgene plasmid # 92199 ; http://n2t.net/addgene:92199 ; RRID:Addgene_92199)
