[The description below was written by a language model from this plasmid's Addgene catalogue record and pLannotate feature annotations shown in this document.]
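Description:
pKH3-TRIM28-C65A/C68A is a 7,260 bp mammalian expression plasmid built on the pKH3 backbone for overexpression of a mutant form of human TRIM28 (also known as KAP1 or TIF1β; the insert is recorded as Tif1b). It is propagated in E. coli as a high-copy plasmid through a ColE1/pUC-type origin and selected with ampicillin via the β-lactamase (AmpR) gene and its promoter. An M13 phage origin is also annotated. The table also lists several short fragments (lacI, lacZα, bom, rop, RSF ori and an IgH signal sequence) that appear to be backbone remnants or partial matches rather than functional elements. No mammalian selection marker is annotated. An SV40 enhancer/early promoter lies downstream of the expression cassette but is followed only by a lacZα fragment.

Expression is driven by the human cytomegalovirus immediate-early enhancer and promoter, followed by a fragment of CMV intron A and an SP6 promoter. The coding region begins with three tandem HA epitope repeats, which place an N-terminal HA tag on the TRIM28 open reading frame, and the transcript ends at an SV40 polyadenylation signal. The insert carries cysteine-to-alanine substitutions at positions 65 and 68, which the record describes as rendering the protein catalytically inactive.

The construct is intended for transfection into mammalian cells, where the HA tag allows the mutant protein to be detected or immunoprecipitated. It would serve naturally as an inactive comparator to wild-type TRIM28. The associated study examined how TRIM28 regulates the nuclear accumulation and toxicity of alpha-synuclein and tau.
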