Features (pLannotate 1.2.2; 25 found; start..end, strand, type, name):
      5..62      +  rep_origin     RSF ori (fragment): Plasmids containing the RSF 1030 origin of replication can be propagated in E. coli cells that contain additional plasmids with compatible origins.
     64..156     +  CDS            lacI (fragment): lac repressor; lacI; The lac repressor binds to the lac operator to inhibit transcription in E. coli. This inhibition can be relieved by adding lactose or isopropyl-β-D-thiogalactopyranoside (IPTG).
    169..190     +  protein_bind   CAP binding site: CAP binding activates transcription in the presence of cAMP. E. coli catabolite activator protein
    205..235     +  promoter       lac promoter: promoter for the E. coli lac operon
    243..259     +  protein_bind   lac operator: The lac repressor binds to the lac operator to inhibit transcription in E. coli. This inhibition can be relieved by adding lactose or isopropyl-β-D-thiogalactopyranoside (IPTG). lac repressor encoded by lacI
    312..691     +  enhancer       CMV enhancer: human cytomegalovirus immediate early enhancer
    692..895     +  promoter       CMV promoter: human cytomegalovirus (CMV) immediate early promoter
   1031..1074    +  intron         CMV intron (fragment): modified intron A from human cytomegalovirus
   1126..1144    +  promoter       SP6 promoter: promoter for bacteriophage SP6 RNA polymerase
   1148..1185    +  CDS            IgH signal sequence (fragment): signal sequence from the mouse immunoglobulin heavy chain variable region
   1216..1233    -  misc_feature   MCS (fragment): pUC18/19 multiple cloning site
   1237..1263    +  CDS            3xHA (fragment): three tandem HA epitope tags
   1270..1296    +  CDS            3xHA (fragment): three tandem HA epitope tags
   1303..1329    +  CDS            3xHA (fragment): three tandem HA epitope tags
   1336..3840    +  CDS            TRIM28: TIF1B_HUMAN - Also known as KAP1, RNF96, TIF1B. Experimental evidence at protein level: Swiss-Prot protein existence level 1. (Microbial infection) Plays a critical role in the shutdown of lytic gene expression during the early stage of herpes virus 8 primary infection. This inhibition is mediated through interaction with herpes virus 8 protein LANA1. From Homo sapiens (Human).
   3871..4005    +  polyA_signal   SV40 poly(A) signal: SV40 polyadenylation signal
   4074..4431    +  promoter       SV40 promoter: SV40 enhancer and early promoter
   4450..4604    +  CDS            lacZα (fragment): LacZα fragment of β-galactosidase; lacZ fragment
   4610..4661    -  misc_feature   bom (fragment): basis of mobility region from pBR322
   4680..5060    +  rep_origin     M13 ori (sequence partly withheld): M13 bacteriophage origin of replication; arrow indicates direction of (+) strand synthesis
   5136..5185    -  misc_feature   bom (fragment): basis of mobility region from pBR322
   5287..5322    -  CDS            rop (fragment): Rop protein, which maintains plasmids at low copy number; rop
   5417..5521    +  promoter       AmpR promoter: bla
   5522..6382    +  CDS            AmpR: β-lactamase; bla; confers resistance to ampicillin, carbenicillin, and related antibiotics
   6553..7141    +  rep_origin     ori: high-copy-number ColE1/pMB1/pBR322/pUC origin of replication
>Addgene plasmid #92199 | pKH3-TRIM28-C65A/C68A | addgene full sequence | sequence record 297107 | Addgene NGS Result
TGATACCGCTCGCCGCAGCCGAACGACCGAGCGCAGCGAGTCAGTGAGCGAGGAAGCGGAAGAGCGCCCA
ATACGCAAACCGCCTCTCCCCGCGCGTTGGCCGATTCATTAATGCAGCTGGCACGACAGGTTTCCCGACT
GGAAAGCGGGCAGTGAGCGCAACGCAATTAATGTGAGTTAGCTCACTCATTAGGCACCCCAGGCTTTACA
CTTTATGCTTCCGGCTCGTATGTTGTGTGGAATTGTGAGCGGATAACAATTTCACACAGGAAACAGCTAT
GACATGATTACGAATTAATTCGAGCTCGCCCGACATTGATTATTGACTAGTTATTAATAGTAATCAATTA
CGGGGTCATTAGTTCATAGCCCATATATGGAGTTCCGCGTTACATAACTTACGGTAAATGGCCCGCCTGG
CTGACCGCCCAACGACCCCCGCCCATTGACGTCAATAATGACGTATGTTCCCATAGTAACGCCAATAGGG
ACTTTCCATTGACGTCAATGGGTGGAGTATTTACGGTAAACTGCCCACTTGGCAGTACATCAAGTGTATC
ATATGCCAAGTACGCCCCCTATTGACGTCAATGACGGTAAATGGCCCGCCTGGCATTATGCCCAGTACAT
GACCTTATGGGACTTTCCTACTTGGCAGTACATCTACGTATTAGTCATCGCTATTACCATGGTGATGCGG
TTTTGGCAGTACATCAATGGGCGTGGATAGCGGTTTGACTCACGGGGATTTCCAAGTCTCCACCCCATTG
ACGTCAATGGGAGTTTGTTTTGGCACCAAAATCAACGGGACTTTCCAAAATGTCGTAACAACTCCGCCCC
ATTGACGCAAATGGGCGGTAGGCGTGTACGGTGGGAGGTCTATATAAGCAGAGCTCGTTTAGTGAACCGT
CAGATCGCCTGGAGACGCCATCCACGCTGTTTTGACCTCCATAGAAGACACCGGGACCGATCCAGCCTCC
GCGGCCGGGAACGGTGCATTGGAACGCGGATTCCCCGTGCCAAGAGTGACGTAAGTACCGCCTATAGAGT
CTATAGGCCCACCCCCTTGGCTTCGTTAGAACGCGGCTACAATTAATACATAACCTTATGTATCATACAC
ATACGATTTAGGTGACACTATAGAATAACATCCACTTTGCCTTTCTCTCCACAGGTGTCCACTCCCAGGT
CCAACTGCACCTCGGTTCTAAGCTTCTGCAGGTCGACTCTAGAATGTACCCATACGATGTTCCAGATTAC
GCTGGATCTTACCCATACGATGTTCCAGATTACGCTGGATCTTACCCATACGATGTTCCAGATTACGCTG
GATCTATGGCGGCCTCCGCGGCGGCAGCCTCGGCAGCAGCGGCCTCGGCCGCCTCTGGCAGCCCGGGCCC
GGGCGAGGGCTCCGCTGGCGGCGAAAAGCGCTCCACCGCCCCTTCGGCCGCAGCCTCGGCCTCTGCCTCA
GCCGCGGCGTCGTCGCCCGCGGGGGGCGGCGCCGAGGCGCTGGAGCTGCTGGAGCACGCCGGCGTGGCCA
GAGAGCGCCTGCGACCCGAGAGGGAGCCCCGCCTGCTGCCCTGTTTGCACTCGGCCTGTAGTGCCTGCTT
AGGGCCCGCGGCCCCCGCCGCCGCCAACAGCTCGGGGGACGGCGGGGCGGCGGGCGACGGCACCGTGGTG
GACTGTCCCGTGTGCAAGCAACAGTGCTTCTCCAAAGACATCGTGGAGAATTATTTCATGCGTGATAGTG
GCAGCAAGGCTGCCACCGACGCCCAGGATGCGAACCAGTGCTGCACTAGCTGTGAGGATAATGCCCCAGC
CACCAGCTACTGTGTGGAGTGCTCGGAGCCTCTGTGTGAGACCTGTGTAGAGGCGCACCAGCGGGTGAAG
TACACCAAGGACCATACTGTGCGCTCTACTGGGCCAGCCAAGTCTCGGGATGGTGAACGTACTGTCTATT
GCAACGTACACAAGCATGAACCCCTTGTGCTGTTTTGTGAGAGCTGTGATACTCTCACCTGCCGAGACTG
CCAGCTCAATGCCCACAAGGACCACCAGTACCAGTTCTTAGAGGATGCAGTGAGGAACCAGCGCAAGCTC
CTGGCCTCACTGGTGAAGCGCCTTGGGGACAAACATGCAACATTGCAGAAGAGCACCAAGGAGGTTCGCA
GCTCAATCCGCCAGGTGTCTGACGTACAGAAGCGTGTGCAAGTGGATGTCAAGATGGCCATCCTGCAGAT
CATGAAGGAGCTGAATAAGCGGGGCCGTGTGCTGGTCAATGATGCCCAGAAGGTGACTGAGGGGCAGCAG
GAGCGCCTGGAGCGGCAGCACTGGACCATGACCAAGATCCAGAAGCACCAGGAGCACATTCTGCGCTTTG
CCTCTTGGGCTCTGGAGAGTGACAACAACACAGCCCTTTTGCTTTCTAAGAAGTTGATCTACTTCCAGCT
GCACCGGGCCCTCAAGATGATTGTGGATCCCGTGGAGCCACATGGCGAGATGAAATTTCAGTGGGACCTC
AATGCCTGGACCAAGAGTGCCGAGGCCTTTGGCAAGATTGTGGCAGAGCGTCCTGGCACTAACTCAACAG
GCCCTGCACCCATGGCCCCTCCAAGAGCCCCAGGGCCCCTGAGCAAGCAGGGCTCTGGCAGCAGCCAGCC
CATGGAGGTGCAGGAAGGCTATGGCTTTGGGTCAGGAGATGATCCCTACTCAAGTGCAGAGCCCCATGTG
TCAGGTGTGAAACGGTCCCGCTCAGGTGAGGGCGAGGTGAGCGGCCTTATGCGCAAGGTGCCACGAGTGA
GCCTTGAACGCCTGGACCTGGACCTCACAGCTGACAGCCAGCCACCCGTCTTCAAGGTCTTCCCAGGCAG
TACCACTGAGGACTACAACCTTATTGTTATTGAACGTGGCGCTGCCGCTGCAGCTACCGGCCAGCCAGGG
ACTGCGCCTGCAGGAACCCCTGGTGCCCCACCCCTGGCTGGCATGGCCATTGTCAAGGAGGAGGAGACGG
AGGCTGCCATTGGAGCCCCTCCTACTGCCACTGAGGGCCCTGAGACCAAACCTGTGCTTATGGCTCTTGC
GGAGGGTCCTGGTGCTGAGGGTCCCCGCCTGGCCTCACCTAGTGGCAGCACCAGCTCAGGGCTGGAGGTG
GTGGCTCCTGAGGGTACCTCAGCCCCAGGTGGTGGCCCGGGAACCCTGGATGACAGTGCCACCATTTGCC
GTGTCTGCCAGAAGCCAGGCGATCTGGTTATGTGCAACCAGTGTGAGTTTTGTTTCCACCTGGACTGTCA
CCTGCCGGCCCTGCAGGATGTACCAGGGGAGGAGTGGAGCTGCTCACTCTGCCATGTGCTCCCTGACCTG
AAGGAGGAGGATGGCAGCCTCAGCCTGGATGGTGCAGACAGCACTGGCGTGGTGGCCAAGCTCTCACCAG
CCAACCAGCGGAAATGTGAGCGTGTACTGCTGGCCCTATTCTGTCACGAACCCTGCCGCCCCCTGCATCA
GCTGGCTACCGACTCCACCTTCTCCCTGGACCAGCCCGGTGGCACCCTGGATCTGACCCTGATCCGTGCC
CGCCTCCAGGAGAAGTTGTCACCTCCCTACAGCTCCCCACAGGAGTTTGCCCAGGATGTGGGCCGCATGT
TCAAGCAATTCAACAAGTTAACTGAGGACAAGGCAGACGTGCAGTCCATCATCGGCCTGCAGCGCTTCTT
CGAGACGCGCATGAACGAGGCCTTCGGTGACACCAAGTTCTCTGCTGTGCTGGTGGAGCCCCCGCCGATG
AGCCTGCCTGGTGCTGGCCTGAGTTCCCAGGAGCTGTCTGGTGGCCCTGGTGATGGCCCCTGAGAATTCA
ATCGATGGCCGCCATGGCCCAACTTGTTTATTGCAGCTTATAATGGTTACAAATAAAGCAATAGCATCAC
AAATTTCACAAATAAAGCATTTTTTTCACTGCATTCTAGTTGTGGTTTGTCCAAACTCATCAATGTATCT
TATCATGTCTGGATCGGGAATTAATTCGGCGCAGCACCATGGCCTGAAATAACCTCTGAAAGAGGAACTT
GGTTAGGTACCTTCTGAGGCGGAAAGAACCAGCTGTGGAATGTGTGTCAGTTAGGGTGTGGAAAGTCCCC
AGGCTCCCCAGCAGGCAGAAGTATGCAAAGCATGCATCTCAATTAGTCAGCAACCAGGTGTGGAAAGTCC
CCAGGCTCCCCAGCAGGCAGAAGTATGCAAAGCATGCATCTCAATTAGTCAGCAACCATAGTCCCGCCCC
TAACTCCGCCCATCCCGCCCCTAACTCCGCCCAGTTCCGCCCATTCTCCGCCCCATGGCTGACTAATTTT
TTTTATTTATGCAGAGGCCGAGGCCGCCTCGGCCTCTGAGCTATTCCAGAAGTAGTGAGGAGGCTTTTTT
GGAGGCCTAGGCTTTTGCAAAAAGCTGTTAACAGCTTGGCACTGGCCGTCGTTTTACAACGTCGTGACTG
GGAAAACCCTGGCGTTACCCAACTTAATCGCCTTGCAGCACATCCCCCTTTCGCCAGCTGGCGTAATAGC
GAAGAGGCCCGCACCGATCGCCCTTCCCAACAGTTGCGCAGCCTGAATGGCGAATGGCGCCTGATGCGGT
ATTTTCTCCTTACGCATCTGTGCGGTATTTCACACCGCATA
[142 nt withheld, positions 4662-4803]
C
[141 nt withheld, positions 4805-4945]
CCTTTGACGTTGGAGTCCACGTTCTTT
[37 nt withheld, positions 4973-5009]
ACCCTATCTCGGGCTATTCTTTTGATTTATAAGGGATTTTGCCGATTTCGGCCTATTGGTTAAAAAATGA
GCTGATTTAACAAAAATTTAACGCGAATTTTAACAAAATATTAACGTTTACAATTTTATGGTGCACTCTC
AGTACAATCTGCTCTGATGCCGCATAGTTAAGCCAGCCCCGACACCCGCCAACACCCGCTGACGCGCCCT
GACGGGCTTGTCTGCTCCCGGCATCCGCTTACAGACAAGCTGTGACCGTCTCCGGGAGCTGCATGTGTCA
GAGGTTTTCACCGTCATCACCGAAACGCGCGAGACGAAAGGGCCTCGTGATACGCCTATTTTTATAGGTT
AATGTCATGATAATAATGGTTTCTTAGACGTCAGGTGGCACTTTTCGGGGAAATGTGCGCGGAACCCCTA
TTTGTTTATTTTTCTAAATACATTCAAATATGTATCCGCTCATGAGACAATAACCCTGATAAATGCTTCA
ATAATATTGAAAAAGGAAGAGTATGAGTATTCAACATTTCCGTGTCGCCCTTATTCCCTTTTTTGCGGCA
TTTTGCCTTCCTGTTTTTGCTCACCCAGAAACGCTGGTGAAAGTAAAAGATGCTGAAGATCAGTTGGGTG
CACGAGTGGGTTACATCGAACTGGATCTCAACAGCGGTAAGATCCTTGAGAGTTTTCGCCCCGAAGAACG
TTTTCCAATGATGAGCACTTTTAAAGTTCTGCTATGTGGCGCGGTATTATCCCGTATTGACGCCGGGCAA
GAGCAACTCGGTCGCCGCATACACTATTCTCAGAATGACTTGGTTGAGTACTCACCAGTCACAGAAAAGC
ATCTTACGGATGGCATGACAGTAAGAGAATTATGCAGTGCTGCCATAACCATGAGTGATAACACTGCGGC
CAACTTACTTCTGACAACGATCGGAGGACCGAAGGAGCTAACCGCTTTTTTGCACAACATGGGGGATCAT
GTAACTCGCCTTGATCGTTGGGAACCGGAGCTGAATGAAGCCATACCAAACGACGAGCGTGACACCACGA
TGCCTGTAGCAATGGCAACAACGTTGCGCAAACTATTAACTGGCGAACTACTTACTCTAGCTTCCCGGCA
ACAATTAATAGACTGGATGGAGGCGGATAAAGTTGCAGGACCACTTCTGCGCTCGGCCCTTCCGGCTGGC
TGGTTTATTGCTGATAAATCTGGAGCCGGTGAGCGTGGGTCTCGCGGTATCATTGCAGCACTGGGGCCAG
ATGGTAAGCCCTCCCGTATCGTAGTTATCTACACGACGGGGAGTCAGGCAACTATGGATGAACGAAATAG
ACAGATCGCTGAGATAGGTGCCTCACTGATTAAGCATTGGTAACTGTCAGACCAAGTTTACTCATATATA
CTTTAGATTGATTTAAAACTTCATTTTTAATTTAAAAGGATCTAGGTGAAGATCCTTTTTGATAATCTCA
TGACCAAAATCCCTTAACGTGAGTTTTCGTTCCACTGAGCGTCAGACCCCGTAGAAAAGATCAAAGGATC
TTCTTGAGATCCTTTTTTTCTGCGCGTAATCTGCTGCTTGCAAACAAAAAAACCACCGCTACCAGCGGTG
GTTTGTTTGCCGGATCAAGAGCTACCAACTCTTTTTCCGAAGGTAACTGGCTTCAGCAGAGCGCAGATAC
CAAATACTGTTCTTCTAGTGTAGCCGTAGTTAGGCCACCACTTCAAGAACTCTGTAGCACCGCCTACATA
CCTCGCTCTGCTAATCCTGTTACCAGTGGCTGCTGCCAGTGGCGATAAGTCGTGTCTTACCGGGTTGGAC
TCAAGACGATAGTTACCGGATAAGGCGCAGCGGTCGGGCTGAACGGGGGGTTCGTGCACACAGCCCAGCT
TGGAGCGAACGACCTACACCGAACTGAGATACCTACAGCGTGAGCTATGAGAAAGCGCCACGCTTCCCGA
AGGGAGAAAGGCGGACAGGTATCCGGTAAGCGGCAGGGTCGGAACAGGAGAGCGCACGAGGGAGCTTCCA
GGGGGAAACGCCTGGTATCTTTATAGTCCTGTCGGGTTTCGCCACCTCTGACTTGAGCGTCGATTTTTGT
GATGCTCGTCAGGGGGGCGGAGCCTATGGAAAAACGCCAGCAACGCGGCCTTTTTACGGTTCCTGGCCTT
TTGCTGGCCTTTTGCTCACATGTTCTTTCCTGCGTTATCCCCTGATTCTGTGGATAACCGTATTACCGCC
TTTGAGTGAGC
