>Addgene plasmid #92199 | pKH3-TRIM28-C65A/C68A | addgene partial sequence | sequence record 182384 | CMV-F 5'-CGCAAATGGGCGGTAGGCGTG-3'
TAAGCAGAGCTCGTTTAGTGAACCGTCAGATCGCCTGGAGACGCCATCCACGCTGTTTTGACCTCCATAG
AAGACACCGGGACCGATCCAGCCTCCGCGGCCGGGAACGGTGCATTGGAACGCGGATTCCCCGTGCCAAG
AGTGACGTAAGTACCGCCTATAGAGTCTATAGGCCCACCCCCTTGGCTTCGTTAGAACGCGGCTACAATT
AATACATAACCTTATGTATCATACACATACGATTTAGGTGACACTATAGAATAACATCCACTTTGCCTTT
CTCTCCACAGGTGTCCACTCCCAGGTCCAACTGCACCTCGGTTCTAAGCTTCTGCAGGTCGACTCTAGAA
TGTACCCATACGATGTTCCAGATTACGCTGGATCTTACCCATACGATGTTCCAGATTACGCTGGATCTTA
CCCATACGATGTTCCAGATTACGCTGGATCTATGGCGGCCTCCGCGGCGGCAGCCTCGGCAGCAGCGGCC
TCGGCCGCCTCTGGCAGCCCGGGCCCGGGCGAGGGCTCCGCTGGCGGCGAAAAGCGCTCCACCGCCCCTT
CGGCCGCAGCCTCGGCCTCTGCCTCAGCCGCGGCGTCGTCGCCCGCGGGGGGCGGCGCCGAGGCGCTGGA
GCTGCTGGAGCACGCCGGCGTGGCCAGAGAGCGCCTGCGACCCGAGAGGGAGCCCCGCCTGCTGCCCTGT
TTGCACTCGGCCTGTAGTGCCTGCTTAGGGCCCGCGGCCCCCGCCGCCGCCAACAGCTCGGGGGACGGCG
GGGCGGCGGGCGACGGCACCGTGGTGGACTGTCCCGTGTGCAAGCAACAGTGCTTCTC
